Addgene plasmid #158968: pCAGGS_2pabPAC
Purpose: 2P-activatable bPAC for transient expression
Depositing lab: Michiyuki Matsuda. Depositing organization: Kyoto University, Graduate School of Biostudies. Publication: Single-Cell Activation of the cAMP-Signaling Pathway in 3D Tissues with FRET-Assisted Two-Photon Activation of bPAC. Kinjo T, Watabe T, Kobachi K, Terai K, Matsuda M. ACS Chem Biol. 2020 Oct 19. doi: 10.1021/acschembio.0c00333. PubMed 33074647.
Backbone
  Vector backbone: pCAGGS
  Backbone size w/o insert (bp): 4000
  Total vector size (bp): 6500
  Vector type: Mammalian Expression
Growth in bacteria
  Bacterial resistance: Ampicillin, 100 μg/mL
  Growth temperature: 37°C
  Growth strain: DH5alpha
  Copy number: Unknown
Gene/Insert
  Gene/Insert name: 2pabPAC (alt name: mTFP1(d11)_bPAC)
  Species: S. cerevisiae (budding yeast), Synthetic; Beggiatoa sp and Clavularia sp.
  Insert size (bp): 2500
  Promoter: CAG
  Cloning method: Gateway Cloning
  Sequencing primers: 5′ pCAGGS-5; 3′ rbglobpA-R
Terms and licenses: Academic/Nonprofit Terms; Industry Terms: Not Available to Industry
How to cite: pCAGGS_2pabPAC was a gift from Michiyuki Matsuda (Addgene plasmid # 158968 ; http://n2t.net/addgene:158968 ; RRID:Addgene_158968)
