[The description below was written by a language model from this plasmid's Addgene catalogue record and pLannotate feature annotations shown in this document.]
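Description:
pCAGGS_2pabPAC is a mammalian expression plasmid of about 6.5 kb, built on the pCAGGS backbone for transient expression of a two-photon-activatable form of the photoactivated adenylyl cyclase bPAC. It is propagated in E. coli through a high-copy ColE1/pUC-type origin and selected with ampicillin via the AmpR (β-lactamase) gene and its own promoter. The backbone also carries an SV40 origin of replication with an adjacent SV40 poly(A) signal, plus remnants of lac regulatory sequence (lac promoter, operator, CAP site and short lacI fragments) that appear to be cloning-vector leftovers rather than functional parts of the payload. No mammalian selection marker is annotated, consistent with transient use.

The expression cassette is driven by the composite CAG promoter, annotated as the CMV immediate-early enhancer, the chicken β-actin promoter and a chimeric β-actin/β-globin intron, which together give strong constitutive expression in many mammalian cell types. The insert, 2pabPAC (alternatively mTFP1(d11)_bPAC), is a fusion of the cyan fluorescent protein mTFP1 from Clavularia sp., apparently in a truncated form judging from the "d11" in its name, with bPAC from Beggiatoa sp. Transcripts end at the rabbit β-globin poly(A) signal. The feature table annotates only the mTFP1 coding region. The roughly 1.1 kb between it and the polyadenylation signal is unannotated and presumably holds the bPAC portion, and the record's additional listing of S. cerevisiae as a source species is not explained. According to the associated publication title, the design relies on FRET-assisted two-photon activation, with mTFP1 presumably acting as the energy donor to bPAC, so that cAMP signalling can be switched on in single cells within three-dimensional tissues.
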