Features (pLannotate 1.2.2; 16 found; start..end, strand, type, name):
      9..388     +  enhancer       CMV enhancer: human cytomegalovirus immediate early enhancer
    390..665     +  promoter       chicken β-actin promoter: No description available
    666..1686    +  intron         chimeric intron: chimera between introns from chicken β-actin and rabbit β-globin
   1743..2417    +  CDS            mTFP1: mTFP1 is a basic (constitutively fluorescent) cyan fluorescent protein published in 2006, derived from Clavularia sp.. It has low acid sensitivity.
   3545..3600    +  polyA_signal   β-globin poly(A) signal: rabbit β-globin polyadenylation signal (Gil and Proudfoot, 1987)
   3985..4001    -  protein_bind   lac operator: The lac repressor binds to the lac operator to inhibit transcription in E. coli. This inhibition can be relieved by adding lactose or isopropyl-β-D-thiogalactopyranoside (IPTG). lac repressor encoded by lacI
   4009..4039    -  promoter       lac promoter: promoter for the E. coli lac operon
   4054..4075    -  protein_bind   CAP binding site: CAP binding activates transcription in the presence of cAMP. E. coli catabolite activator protein
   4088..4127    -  CDS            lacI (fragment): lac repressor; lacI; The lac repressor binds to the lac operator to inhibit transcription in E. coli. This inhibition can be relieved by adding lactose or isopropyl-β-D-thiogalactopyranoside (IPTG).
   4134..4156    +  promoter       SV40 promoter (fragment): SV40 enhancer and early promoter
   4180..4315    +  rep_origin     SV40 ori: SV40 origin of replication
   4335..4469    +  polyA_signal   SV40 poly(A) signal: SV40 polyadenylation signal
   4471..4525    -  CDS            lacI (fragment): lac repressor; lacI; The lac repressor binds to the lac operator to inhibit transcription in E. coli. This inhibition can be relieved by adding lactose or isopropyl-β-D-thiogalactopyranoside (IPTG).
   4708..5296    -  rep_origin     ori: high-copy-number ColE1/pMB1/pBR322/pUC origin of replication
   5467..6327    -  CDS            AmpR: β-lactamase; bla; confers resistance to ampicillin, carbenicillin, and related antibiotics
   6328..6432    -  promoter       AmpR promoter: bla
>Addgene plasmid #158968 | pCAGGS_2pabPAC | addgene full sequence | sequence record 313715 | Addgene NGS Result
GGTCGATCGACATTGATTATTGACTAGTTATTAATAGTAATCAATTACGGGGTCATTAGTTCATAGCCCA
TATATGGAGTTCCGCGTTACATAACTTACGGTAAATGGCCCGCCTGGCTGACCGCCCAACGACCCCCGCC
CATTGACGTCAATAATGACGTATGTTCCCATAGTAACGCCAATAGGGACTTTCCATTGACGTCAATGGGT
GGAGTATTTACGGTAAACTGCCCACTTGGCAGTACATCAAGTGTATCATATGCCAAGTACGCCCCCTATT
GACGTCAATGACGGTAAATGGCCCGCCTGGCATTATGCCCAGTACATGACCTTATGGGACTTTCCTACTT
GGCAGTACATCTACGTATTAGTCATCGCTATTACCATGGTCGAGGTGAGCCCCACGTTCTGCTTCACTCT
CCCCATCTCCCCCCCCTCCCCACCCCCAATTTTGTATTTATTTATTTTTTAATTATTTTGTGCAGCGATG
GGGGCGGGGGGGGGGGGGGGGCGCGCCRGGGGGGGGGGGGGGGGGGGGGGGGGGGGGSGGGGSGRGGCGG
AGAGGTGCGGCGGCAGCCAATCAGAGCGGCGCGCTCCGAAAGTTTCCTTTTATGGCGAGGCGGCGGCGGC
GGCGGCCCTATAAAAAGCGAAGCGCGCGGCGGGCGGGAGTCGCTGCGCGCTGCCTTCGCCCCGTGCCCCG
CTCCGCCGCCGCCTCGCGCCGCCCGCCCCGGCTCTGACTGACCGCGTTACTCCCACAGGTGAGCGGGCGG
GACGGCCCTTCTCCTCCGGGCTGTAATTAGCGCTTGGTTTAATGACGGCTTGTTTCTTTTCTGTGGCTGC
GTGAAAGCCTTGAGGGGCTCCGGGAGGGCCCTTTGTGCGGGGGGAGCGGCTCGGGGGGTGCGTGCGTGTG
TGTGTGCGTGGGGAGCGCCGCGTGCGGCTCCGCGCTGCCCGGCGGCTGTGAGCGCTGCGGGCGCGGCGCG
GGGCTTTGTGCGCTCCGCAGTGTGCGCGAGGGGAGCGCGGCCGGGGGCGGTGCCCCGCGGTGCGGGGGGG
GCTGCGAGGGGAACAAAGGCTGCGTGCGGGGTGTGTGCGTGGGGGGGTGAGCAGGGGGTGTGGGCGCGTC
GGTCGGGCTGCAACCCCCCCTGCACCCCCCTCCCCGAGTTGCTGAGCACGGCCCGGCTTCGGGTGCGGGG
CTCCGTACGGGGCGTGGCGCGGGGCTCGCCGTGCCGGGCGGGGGGTGGCGGCAGGTGGGGGTGCCGGGCG
GGGCGGGGCCGCCTCGGGCCGGGGAGGGCTCGGGGGAGGGGCGCGGCGGCCCCCGGAGCGCCGGCGGCTG
TCGAGGCGCGGCGAGCCGCAGCCATTGCCTTTTATGGTAATCGTGCGAGAGGGCGCAGGGACTTCCTTTG
TCCCAAATCTGTGCGGAGCCGAAATCTGGGAGGCGCCGCCGCACCCCCTCTAGCGGGCGCGGGGCGAAGC
GGTGCGGCGCCGGCAGGAAGGAAATGGGCGGGGAGGGCCTTCGTGCGTCGCCGCGCCGCCGTCCCCTTCT
CCCTCTCCAGCCTCGGGGCTGTCCGCGGGGGGACGGCTGCCTTCGGGGGGGACGGGGCAGGGCGGGGTTC
GGCTTCTGGCGTGTGACCGGCGGCTCTAGCTAGAGCCTCTGCTAACCATGTTCATGCCTTCTTCTTTTTC
CTACAGCTCCTGGGCAACGTGCTGGTTATTGTGCTGTCTCATCATTTTGGCAAGAATTCACCATGGTGAG
CAAGGGCGAGGAGACCACAATGGGCGTAATCAAGCCCGACATGAAGATCAAGCTGAAGATGGAGGGCAAC
GTGAATGGCCACGCCTTCGTGATCGAGGGCGAGGGCGAGGGCAAGCCCTACGACGGCACCAACACCATCA
ACCTGGAGGTGAAGGAGGGAGCCCCCCTGCCCTTCTCCTACGACATTCTGACCACCGCGTTCGCCTACGG
CAACAGGGCCTTCACCAAGTACCCCGACGACATCCCCAACTACTTCAAGCAGTCCTTCCCCGAGGGCTAC
TCTTGGGAGCGCACCATGACCTTCGAGGACAAGGGCATCGTGAAGGTGAAGTCCGACATCTCCATGGAGG
AGGACTCCTTCATCTACGAGATACACCTCAAGGGCGAGAACTTCCCCCCCAACGGCCCCGTGATGCAGAA
GAAGACCACCGGCTGGGACGCCTCCACCGAGAGGATGTACGTGCGCGACGGCGTGCTGAAGGGCGACGTC
AAGCACAAGCTGCTGCTGGAGGGCGGCGGCCACCACCGCGTTGACTTCAAGACCATCTACAGGGCCAAGA
AGGCGGTGAAGCTGCCCGACTATCACTTTGTGGACCACCGCATCGAGATCCTGAACCACGACAAGGACTA
CAACAAGGTGACCGTTTACGAGAGCGCCGTGGCCCGCATGATGAAGCGGCTGGTGTACATCAGCAAGATC
AGCGGCCACCTGAGCCTGGAAGAGATCCAGCGGATCGGCAAGGTGTCCATCAAGAACAACCAGCGGGACA
ACATCACCGGCGTGCTGCTGTACCTGCAGGGCCTGTTCTTCCAGATCCTGGAAGGCGAGAACGAGAAGGT
GGACAAGCTGTACAAGAAAATCCTGGTGGACGACCGGCACACCAACATCCTGTGCCTGAAAACCGAGTAC
GACATCACCGACCGGATGTTCCCCAACTGGGCCATGAAAACCATCAACCTGAACGAGAACAGCGAGCTGA
TGATCCAGCCCATCAAGAGCCTGCTGCAGACCATCACCCAGAGCCACCGGGTGCTGGAAAAGTACATGCC
CGCCAGAGTGATCTACCTGATCAACCAGGGCATCAACCCCCTGACCGTGGAGCCCCAGCTGGTCGAGAAG
ATCATCTTCTTCAGCGACATCCTGGCCTTCAGCACCCTGACCGAGAAGCTGCCCGTGAACGAGGTGGTCA
TCCTGGTCAACCGGTACTTCAGCATCTGCACCCGGATCATCAGCGCCTACGGCGGCGAAGTGACCAAGTT
CATCGGCGACTGCGTGATGGCCAGCTTCACCAAAGAGCAGGGCGACGCCGCCATCCGGACCAGCCTGGAC
ATCATCTCCGAGCTGAAGCAGCTGCGGCACCACGTGGAGGCCACCAACCCCCTGCACCTGCTGTACACCG
GCATCGGCCTGAGCTACGGCCACGTGATCGAGGGCAACATGGGCAGCAGCCTGAAGATGGACCACACCCT
GCTGGGGGACGCCGTGAACGTGGCCGCCAGGCTGGAAGCCCTGACAAGACAGCTGCCCTACGCCCTGGCC
TTTACAGCCGGCGTGAAGAAGTGCTGCCAGGCCCAGTGGACCTTCATCAACCTGGGAGCCCACCAGGTCA
AGGGCAAGCAGGAAGCCATCGAGGTCTACACCGTGAATGAGGCCCAGAAGTACTACGACACCCTGCAGAT
CACCCAGCTGATCCGGCAGACCCTGGAAAACGACAAGTAAGTCGACGGATCTTTTTCCCTCTGCCAAAAA
TTATGGGGACATCATGAAGCCCCTTGAGCATCTGACTTCTGGCTAATAAAGGAAATTTATTTTCATTGCA
ATAGTGTGTTGGAATTTTTTGTGTCTCTCACTCGGAAGGACATATGGGAGGGCAAATCATTTAAAACATC
AGAATGAGTATTTGGTTTAGAGTTTGGCAACATATGCCCATATGCTGGCTGCCATGAACAAAGGTTGGCT
ATAAAGAGGTCATCAGTATATGAAACAGCCCCCTGCTGTCCATTCCTTATTCCATAGAAAAGCCTTGACT
TGAGGTTAGATTTTTTTTATATTTTGTTTTGTGTTATTTTTTTCTTTAACATCCCTAAAATTTTCCTTAC
ATGTTTTACTAGCCAGATTTTTCCTCCTCTCCTGACTACTCCCAGTCATAGCTGTCCCTCTTCTCTTATG
GAGATCCCTCGACCTGCAGCCCAAGCTTGGCGTAATCATGGTCATAGCTGTTTCCTGTGTGAAATTGTTA
TCCGCTCACAATTCCACACAACATACGAGCCGGAAGCATAAAGTGTAAAGCCTGGGGTGCCTAATGAGTG
AGCTAACTCACATTAATTGCGTTGCGCTCACTGCCCGCTTTCCAGTCGGGAAACCTGTCGTGCCAGCGGA
TCCGCATCTCAATTAGTCAGCAACCATAGTCCCGCCCCTAACTCCGCCCATCCCGCCCCTAACTCCGCCC
AGTTCCGCCCATTCTCCGCCCCATGGCTGACTAATTTTTTTTATTTATGCAGAGGCCGAGGCCGCCTCGG
CCTCTGAGCTATTCCAGAAGTAGTGAGGAGGCTTTTTTGGAGGCCTAGGCTTTTGCAAAAAGCTAACTTG
TTTATTGCAGCTTATAATGGTTACAAATAAAGCAATAGCATCACAAATTTCACAAATAAAGCATTTTTTT
CACTGCATTCTAGTTGTGGTTTGTCCAAACTCATCAATGTATCTTATCATGTCTGGATCCGCTGCATTAA
TGAATCGGCCAACGCGCGGGGAGAGGCGGTTTGCGTATTGGGCGCTCTTCCGCTTCCTCGCTCACTGACT
CGCTGCGCTCGGTCGTTCGGCTGCGGCGAGCGGTATCAGCTCACTCAAAGGCGGTAATACGGTTATCCAC
AGAATCAGGGGATAACGCAGGAAAGAACATGTGAGCAAAAGGCCAGCAAAAGGCCAGGAACCGTAAAAAG
GCCGCGTTGCTGGCGTTTTTCCATAGGCTCCGCCCCCCTGACGAGCATCACAAAAATCGACGCTCAAGTC
AGAGGTGGCGAAACCCGACAGGACTATAAAGATACCAGGCGTTTCCCCCTGGAAGCTCCCTCGTGCGCTC
TCCTGTTCCGACCCTGCCGCTTACCGGATACCTGTCCGCCTTTCTCCCTTCGGGAAGCGTGGCGCTTTCT
CATAGCTCACGCTGTAGGTATCTCAGTTCGGTGTAGGTCGTTCGCTCCAAGCTGGGCTGTGTGCACGAAC
CCCCCGTTCAGCCCGACCGCTGCGCCTTATCCGGTAACTATCGTCTTGAGTCCAACCCGGTAAGACACGA
CTTATCGCCACTGGCAGCAGCCACTGGTAACAGGATTAGCAGAGCGAGGTATGTAGGCGGTGCTACAGAG
TTCTTGAAGTGGTGGCCTAACTACGGCTACACTAGAAGAACAGTATTTGGTATCTGCGCTCTGCTGAAGC
CAGTTACCTTCGGAAAAAGAGTTGGTAGCTCTTGATCCGGCAAACAAACCACCGCTGGTAGCGGTGGTTT
TTTTGTTTGCAAGCAGCAGATTACGCGCAGAAAAAAAGGATCTCAAGAAGATCCTTTGATCTTTTCTACG
GGGTCTGACGCTCAGTGGAACGAAAACTCACGTTAAGGGATTTTGGTCATGAGATTATCAAAAAGGATCT
TCACCTAGATCCTTTTAAATTAAAAATGAAGTTTTAAATCAATCTAAAGTATATATGAGTAAACTTGGTC
TGACAGTTACCAATGCTTAATCAGTGAGGCACCTATCTCAGCGATCTGTCTATTTCGTTCATCCATAGTT
GCCTGACTCCCCGTCGTGTAGATAACTACGATACGGGAGGGCTTACCATCTGGCCCCAGTGCTGCAATGA
TACCGCGAGACCCACGCTCACCGGCTCCAGATTTATCAGCAATAAACCAGCCAGCCGGAAGGGCCGAGCG
CAGAAGTGGTCCTGCAACTTTATCCGCCTCCATCCAGTCTATTAATTGTTGCCGGGAAGCTAGAGTAAGT
AGTTCGCCAGTTAATAGTTTGCGCAACGTTGTTGCCATTGCTACAGGCATCGTGGTGTCACGCTCGTCGT
TTGGTATGGCTTCATTCAGCTCCGGTTCCCAACGATCAAGGCGAGTTACATGATCCCCCATGTTGTGCAA
AAAAGCGGTTAGCTCCTTCGGTCCTCCGATCGTTGTCAGAAGTAAGTTGGCCGCAGTGTTATCACTCATG
GTTATGGCAGCACTGCATAATTCTCTTACTGTCATGCCATCCGTAAGATGCTTTTCTGTGACTGGTGAGT
ACTCAACCAAGTCATTCTGAGAATAGTGTATGCGGCGACCGAGTTGCTCTTGCCCGGCGTCAATACGGGA
TAATACCGCGCCACATAGCAGAACTTTAAAAGTGCTCATCATTGGAAAACGTTCTTCGGGGCGAAAACTC
TCAAGGATCTTACCGCTGTTGAGATCCAGTTCGATGTAACCCACTCGTGCACCCAACTGATCTTCAGCAT
CTTTTACTTTCACCAGCGTTTCTGGGTGAGCAAAAACAGGAAGGCAAAATGCCGCAAAAAAGGGAATAAG
GGCGACACGGAAATGTTGAATACTCATACTCTTCCTTTTTCAATATTATTGAAGCATTTATCAGGGTTAT
TGTCTCATGAGCGGATACATATTTGAATGTATTTAGAAAAATAAACAAATAGGGGTTCCGCGCACATTTC
CCCGAAAAGTGCCACCTG
